Addgene plasmid #141665: TFORF0696
Purpose: Lentiviral vector for overexpressing transcription factor ORFs with unique 24-bp barcodes. Barcodes facilitate identification of transcription factors in pooled screens.
Depositing lab: Feng Zhang. Depositing organization: Broad Institute. Publication: A transcription factor atlas of directed differentiation. Joung J, Ma S, Tay T, Geiger-Schuller KR, Kirchgatterer PC, Verdine VK, Guo B, Arias-Garcia MA, Allen WE, Singh A, Kuksenko O, Abudayyeh OO, Gootenberg JS, Fu Z, Macrae RK, Buenrostro JD, Regev A, Zhang F. Cell. 2023 Jan 5;186(1):209-229.e26. doi: 10.1016/j.cell.2022.11.026. PubMed 36608654.
Backbone
  Vector backbone: pLX_TRC317
  Backbone manufacturer: Broad Institute Genetic Perturbation Platform
  Backbone size w/o insert (bp): 8264
  Vector type: Mammalian Expression, Lentiviral
  Selectable markers: Puromycin
Growth in bacteria
  Bacterial resistance: Ampicillin, 100 μg/mL
  Growth temperature: 37°C
  Growth strain: NEB Stable
  Copy number: High Copy
Gene/Insert
  Gene/Insert name: GTF3A
  Species: H. sapiens (human)
  Insert size (bp): 1199
  Entrez Gene: GTF3A (a.k.a. AP2, TFIIIA)
  Promoter: EF1a
  Cloning method: Unknown
  Sequencing primers: 5′ GGGTGGAGACTGAAGTTAGGCCAG; 3′ CACATAGCGTAAAAGGAGCAACATAG
Terms and licenses: Academic/Nonprofit Terms; Industry Terms: Not Available to Industry
Depositor comments: NM_002097,ENST00000381140,ENST00000640289 . The transcription factor ORF portion of this plasmid was synthesized by Genewiz. Please test multiple small colonies in case of plasmid recombination. To make this collection available in a timely manner, a portion of this collection was not fully sequenced by Addgene. If an Addgene verified full plasmid sequence is not available, please contact us prior to placing an order to request the full sequence.
How to cite: TFORF0696 was a gift from Feng Zhang (Addgene plasmid # 141665 ; http://n2t.net/addgene:141665 ; RRID:Addgene_141665)
