[The description below was written by a language model from this plasmid's Addgene catalogue record and pLannotate feature annotations shown in this document.]
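Description:
TFORF0696 is a third-generation-style, self-inactivating HIV-1 lentiviral expression plasmid built on the pLX_TRC317 backbone, carrying the human GTF3A (TFIIIA) open reading frame for overexpression in mammalian cells. It is maintained in E. coli through a high-copy ColE1/pUC-type origin and an ampicillin resistance gene (β-lactamase). An f1 origin and remnants of a lac/lacZα cloning region are also present in the bacterial portion. The depositor notes that the plasmid can recombine during propagation, which is a common concern with LTR-containing vectors.

The viral genome is transcribed from an RSV promoter fused to a truncated 5' LTR. It includes the Ψ packaging signal, a partial gag sequence, the Rev response element for Rev-dependent nuclear export, a cPPT/CTS element and a ΔU3 3' LTR followed by an SV40 polyadenylation signal. Two expression units sit between the LTRs. An SV40 early promoter drives puromycin N-acetyltransferase so that transduced cells can be selected. The strong constitutive EF-1α promoter drives GTF3A, a zinc-finger factor that binds the internal control region of 5S rRNA genes and is needed for their RNA polymerase III transcription. A WPRE downstream of the ORF enhances transcript expression.

The catalogue entry states that each plasmid in this series carries a unique 24-bp barcode, although the feature table does not annotate it. The construct belongs to a barcoded transcription factor ORF library, and the barcodes identify which factor was delivered in pooled overexpression screens such as those examining directed differentiation. The ORF itself was produced by gene synthesis.
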