Features (pLannotate 1.2.2; 31 found; start..end, strand, type, name):
    586..678     +  CDS            lacI (fragment): lac repressor; lacI; The lac repressor binds to the lac operator to inhibit transcription in E. coli. This inhibition can be relieved by adding lactose or isopropyl-β-D-thiogalactopyranoside (IPTG).
    691..712     +  protein_bind   CAP binding site: CAP binding activates transcription in the presence of cAMP. E. coli catabolite activator protein
    727..757     +  promoter       lac promoter: promoter for the E. coli lac operon
    765..781     +  protein_bind   lac operator: The lac repressor binds to the lac operator to inhibit transcription in E. coli. This inhibition can be relieved by adding lactose or isopropyl-β-D-thiogalactopyranoside (IPTG). lac repressor encoded by lacI
    826..844     +  promoter       T3 promoter: promoter for bacteriophage T3 RNA polymerase
    872..1098    +  promoter       RSV promoter: Rous sarcoma virus enhancer/promoter
   1099..1279    +  LTR            5' LTR (truncated): truncated 5' long terminal repeat (LTR) from HIV-1
   1326..1451    +  misc_feature   HIV-1 Ψ: packaging signal of human immunodeficiency virus type 1
   1435..1798    +  CDS            HIV-1 gag (fragment): gag protein from human immunodeficiency virus 1; gag
   1944..2177    +  misc_feature   RRE: The Rev response element (RRE) of HIV-1 allows for Rev-dependent mRNA export from the nucleus to the cytoplasm.
   2554..2580    +  CDS            Rev (fragment): human immunodeficiency virus 1 (HIV-1) Rev protein; rev; enhances nuclear export of unspliced and incompletely spliced viral mRNAs
   2587..2610    +  promoter       SV40 promoter (fragment): SV40 early promoter
   2611..2682    +  promoter       SV40 promoter (fragment): SV40 enhancer and early promoter
   2706..2841    +  rep_origin     SV40 ori: SV40 origin of replication
   2887..3483    +  CDS            PuroR (fragment): puromycin N-acetyltransferase; pac from Streptomyces; confers resistance to puromycin
   3532..3649    +  misc_feature   cPPT/CTS: central polypurine tract and central termination sequence of HIV-1
   3714..3780    +  CDS            small t antigen (fragment): SV40 (simian virus 40) small t antigen
   3787..4965    +  promoter       EF-1α promoter: strong constitutive promoter for human elongation factor EF-1α
   4982..6076    +  CDS            GTF3A: TF3A_HUMAN - Experimental evidence at protein level: Swiss-Prot protein existence level 1. Involved in ribosomal large subunit biogenesis. Binds the approximately 50 base pairs internal control region (ICR) of 5S ribosomal RNA genes. It is required for their RNA polymerase III- dependent transcription and may also maintain the transcription of other genes (PubMed:24120868). Also binds the transcribed 5S RNA's (By similarity). From Homo sapiens (Human).
   6092..6145    +  promoter       U6 promoter (fragment): RNA polymerase III promoter for human U6 snRNA
   6187..6775    +  misc_feature   WPRE: woodchuck hepatitis virus posttranscriptional regulatory element
   6826..6845    +  misc_feature   cPPT/CTS (fragment): central polypurine tract and central termination sequence of HIV-1
   6847..7080    +  LTR            3' LTR (ΔU3): self-inactivating 3' long terminal repeat (LTR) from HIV-1
   7158..7279    +  polyA_signal   SV40 poly(A) signal: SV40 polyadenylation signal
   7319..7454    +  rep_origin     SV40 ori: SV40 origin of replication
   7475..7493    -  promoter       T7 promoter: promoter for bacteriophage T7 RNA polymerase
   7501..7656    +  CDS            lacZα (fragment): LacZα fragment of β-galactosidase; lacZ fragment
   7661..8089    +  rep_origin     f1 ori (sequence partly withheld): f1 bacteriophage origin of replication; arrow indicates direction of (+) strand synthesis
   8142..8246    +  promoter       AmpR promoter: bla
   8247..9107    +  CDS            AmpR: β-lactamase; bla; confers resistance to ampicillin, carbenicillin, and related antibiotics
   9278..403     +  rep_origin     ori (across the origin): high-copy-number ColE1/pMB1/pBR322/pUC origin of replication
>Addgene plasmid #141665 | TFORF0696 | addgene full sequence | sequence record 408845 | Addgene NGS Result
CTCTGTAGCACCGCCTACATACCTCGCTCTGCTAATCCTGTTACCAGTGGCTGCTGCCAGTGGCGATAAG
TCGTGTCTTACCGGGTTGGACTCAAGACGATAGTTACCGGATAAGGCGCAGCGGTCGGGCTGAACGGGGG
GTTCGTGCACACAGCCCAGCTTGGAGCGAACGACCTACACCGAACTGAGATACCTACAGCGTGAGCTATG
AGAAAGCGCCACGCTTCCCGAAGGGAGAAAGGCGGACAGGTATCCGGTAAGCGGCAGGGTCGGAACAGGA
GAGCGCACGAGGGAGCTTCCAGGGGGAAACGCCTGGTATCTTTATAGTCCTGTCGGGTTTCGCCACCTCT
GACTTGAGCGTCGATTTTTGTGATGCTCGTCAGGGGGGCGGAGCCTATGGAAAAACGCCAGCAACGCGGC
CTTTTTACGGTTCCTGGCCTTTTGCTGGCCTTTTGCTCACATGTTCTTTCCTGCGTTATCCCCTGATTCT
GTGGATAACCGTATTACCGCCTTTGAGTGAGCTGATACCGCTCGCCGCAGCCGAACGACCGAGCGCAGCG
AGTCAGTGAGCGAGGAAGCGGAAGAGCGCCCAATACGCAAACCGCCTCTCCCCGCGCGTTGGCCGATTCA
TTAATGCAGCTGGCACGACAGGTTTCCCGACTGGAAAGCGGGCAGTGAGCGCAACGCAATTAATGTGAGT
TAGCTCACTCATTAGGCACCCCAGGCTTTACACTTTATGCTTCCGGCTCGTATGTTGTGTGGAATTGTGA
GCGGATAACAATTTCACACAGGAAACAGCTATGACCATGATTACGCCAAGCGCGCAATTAACCCTCACTA
AAGGGAACAAAAGCTGGAGCTGCAAGCTTAATGTAGTCTTATGCAATACTCTTGTAGTCTTGCAACATGG
TAACGATGAGTTAGCAACATGCCTTACAAGGAGAGAAAAAGCACCGTGCATGCCGATTGGTGGAAGTAAG
GTGGTACGATCGTGCCTTATTAGGAAGGCAACAGACGGGTCTGACATGGATTGGACGAACCACTGAATTG
CCGCATTGCAGAGATATTGTATTTAAGTGCCTAGCTCGATACATAAACGGGTCTCTCTGGTTAGACCAGA
TCTGAGCCTGGGAGCTCTCTGGCTAACTAGGGAACCCACTGCTTAAGCCTCAATAAAGCTTGCCTTGAGT
GCTTCAAGTAGTGTGTGCCCGTCTGTTGTGTGACTCTGGTAACTAGAGATCCCTCAGACCCTTTTAGTCA
GTGTGGAAAATCTCTAGCAGTGGCGCCCGAACAGGGACTTGAAAGCGAAAGGGAAACCAGAGGAGCTCTC
TCGACGCAGGACTCGGCTTGCTGAAGCGCGCACGGCAAGAGGCGAGGGGCGGCGACTGGTGAGTACGCCA
AAAATTTTGACTAGCGGAGGCTAGAAGGAGAGAGATGGGTGCGAGAGCGTCAGTATTAAGCGGGGGAGAA
TTAGATCGCGATGGGAAAAAATTCGGTTAAGGCCAGGGGGAAAGAAAAAATATAAATTAAAACATATAGT
ATGGGCAAGCAGGGAGCTAGAACGATTCGCAGTTAATCCTGGCCTGTTAGAAACATCAGAAGGCTGTAGA
CAAATACTGGGACAGCTACAACCATCCCTTCAGACAGGATCAGAAGAACTTAGATCATTATATAATACAG
TAGCAACCCTCTATTGTGTGCATCAAAGGATAGAGATAAAAGACACCAAGGAAGCTTTAGACAAGATAGA
GGAAGAGCAAAACAAAAGTAAGACCACCGCACAGCAAGCGGCCGCTGATCTTCAGACCTGGAGGAGGAGA
TATGAGGGACAATTGGAGAAGTGAATTATATAAATATAAAGTAGTAAAAATTGAACCATTAGGAGTAGCA
CCCACCAAGGCAAAGAGAAGAGTGGTGCAGAGAGAAAAAAGAGCAGTGGGAATAGGAGCTTTGTTCCTTG
GGTTCTTGGGAGCAGCAGGAAGCACTATGGGCGCAGCGTCAATGACGCTGACGGTACAGGCCAGACAATT
ATTGTCTGGTATAGTGCAGCAGCAGAACAATTTGCTGAGGGCTATTGAGGCGCAACAGCATCTGTTGCAA
CTCACAGTCTGGGGCATCAAGCAGCTCCAGGCAAGAATCCTGGCTGTGGAAAGATACCTAAAGGATCAAC
AGCTCCTGGGGATTTGGGGTTGCTCTGGAAAACTCATTTGCACCACTGCTGTGCCTTGGAATGCTAGTTG
GAGTAATAAATCTCTGGAACAGATTTGGAATCACACGACCTGGATGGAGTGGGACAGAGAAATTAACAAT
TACACAAGCTTAATACACTCCTTAATTGAAGAATCGCAAAACCAGCAAGAAAAGAATGAACAAGAATTAT
TGGAATTAGATAAATGGGCAAGTTTGTGGAATTGGTTTAACATAACAAATTGGCTGTGGTATATAAAATT
ATTCATAATGATAGTAGGAGGCTTGGTAGGTTTAAGAATAGTTTTTGCTGTACTTTCTATAGTGAATAGA
GTTAGGCAGGGATATTCACCATTATCGTTTCAGACCCACCTCCCAACCCCGAGGGGACCCATGCATTGCA
TCTCAATTAGTCAGCAACCAGGTGTGGAAAGTCCCCAGGCTCCCCAGCAGGCAGAAGTATGCAAAGCATG
CGTCTCAATTAGTCAGCAACCATAGTCCCGCCCCTAACTCCGCCCATCCCGCCCCTAACTCCGCCCAGTT
CCGCCCATTCTCCGCCCCATGGCTGACTAATTTTTTTTATTTATGCAGAGGCCGAGGCCGCCTCGGCCTC
TGAGCTATTCCAGAAGTAGTGAGGAGGCTTTTTTGGAGGCCTAGGCTTTTGCAAAAAGCTTTCTAGAGGT
ACCACCGGAGCTTACCATGACCGAGTACAAGCCCACGGTGCGCCTCGCCACCCGCGACGACGTCCCCAGG
GCCGTACGCACCCTCGCCGCCGCGTTCGCCGACTACCCCGCCACGCGCCACACCGTCGATCCGGACCGCC
ACATCGAGCGGGTCACCGAGCTGCAAGAACTCTTCCTCACGCGCGTCGGGCTCGACATCGGCAAGGTGTG
GGTCGCGGACGACGGCGCCGCCGTGGCGGTCTGGACCACGCCGGAGAGCGTCGAAGCGGGGGCGGTGTTC
GCCGAGATCGGCCCGCGCATGGCCGAGTTGAGCGGTTCCCGGCTGGCCGCGCAGCAACAGATGGAAGGCC
TCCTGGCGCCGCACCGGCCCAAGGAGCCCGCGTGGTTCCTGGCCACCGTCGGCGTCTCGCCCGACCACCA
GGGCAAGGGTCTGGGCAGCGCCGTCGTGCTCCCCGGAGTGGAGGCGGCCGAGCGCGCCGGGGTGCCCGCC
TTCCTGGAGACCTCCGCGCCCCGCAACCTCCCCTTCTACGAGCGGCTCGGCTTCACCGTCACCGCCGACG
TCGAGGTGCCCGAAGGACCGCGCACCTGGTGCATGACCCGCAAGCCCGGTGCCAGTTAACGAATTCTAGA
TCTTGAGACAAATGGCAGTATTCATCCACAATTTTAAAAGAAAAGGGGGGATTGGGGGGTACAGTGCAGG
GGAAAGAATAGTAGACATAATAGCAACAGACATACAAACTAAAGAATTACAAAAACAAATTACAAAAATT
CAAAATTTTCGGGTTTATTACAGGGACAGCAGAGATCCACTTTGGCGCCGGCTCGAGGCCTGCAGGTGCA
AAGATGGATAAAGTTTTAAACAGAGAGGAATCTTTGCAGCTAATGGACCTTCTAGGTCTTGAAAGGAGTG
GGAATTGGCTCCGGTGCCCGTCAGTGGGCAGAGCGCACATCGCCCACAGTCCCCGAGAAGTTGGGGGGAG
GGGTCGGCAATTGAACCGGTGCCTAGAGAAGGTGGCGCGGGGTAAACTGGGAAAGTGATGTCGTGTACTG
GCTCCGCCTTTTTCCCGAGGGTGGGGGAGAACCGTATATAAGTGCAGTAGTCGCCGTGAACGTTCTTTTT
CGCAACGGGTTTGCCGCCAGAACACAGGTAAGTGCCGTGTGTGGTTCCCGCGGGCCTGGCCTCTTTACGG
GTTATGGCCCTTGCGTGCCTTGAATTACTTCCACCTGGCTGCAGTACGTGATTCTTGATCCCGAGCTTCG
GGTTGGAAGTGGGTGGGAGAGTTCGAGGCCTTGCGCTTAAGGAGCCCCTTCGCCTCGTGCTTGAGTTGAG
GCCTGGCCTGGGCGCTGGGGCCGCCGCGTGCGAATCTGGTGGCACCTTCGCGCCTGTCTCGCTGCTTTCG
ATAAGTCTCTAGCCATTTAAAATTTTTGATGACCTGCTGCGACGCTTTTTTTCTGGCAAGATAGTCTTGT
AAATGCGGGCCAAGATCTGCACACTGGTATTTCGGTTTTTGGGGCCGCGGGCGGCGACGGGGCCCGTGCG
TCCCAGCGCACATGTTCGGCGAGGCGGGGCCTGCGAGCGCGGCCACCGAGAATCGGACGGGGGTAGTCTC
AAGCTGGCCGGCCTGCTCTGGTGCCTGGCCTCGCGCCGCCGTGTATCGCCCCGCCCTGGGCGGCAAGGCT
GGCCCGGTCGGCACCAGTTGCGTGAGCGGAAAGATGGCCGCTTCCCGGCCCTGCTGCAGGGAGCTCAAAA
TGGAGGACGCGGCGCTCGGGAGAGCGGGCGGGTGAGTCACCCACACAAAGGAAAAGGGCCTTTCCGTCCT
CAGCCGTCGCTTCATGTGACTCCACGGAGTACCGGGCGCCGTCCAGGCACCTCGATTAGTTCTCGAGCTT
TTGGAGTACGTCGTCTTTAGGTTGGGGGGAGGGGTTTTATGCGATGGAGTTTCCCCACACTGAGTGGGTG
GAGACTGAAGTTAGGCCAGCTTGGCACTTGATGTAATTCTCCTTGGAATTTGCCCTTTTTGAGTTTGGAT
CTTGGTTCATTCTCAAGCCTCAGACAGTGGTTCAAAGTTTTTTTCTTCCATTTCAGGTGTCGTGAGGCTA
GCACCGCCACCCTGGATCCGCCGGCCGTGGTCGCCGAGTCGGTGTCGTCCTTGACCATCGCCGACGCGTT
CATTGCAGCCGGCGAGAGCTCAGCTCCGACCCCGCCGCGCCCCGCGCTTCCCAGGAGGTTCATCTGCTCC
TTCCCTGACTGCAGCGCCAATTACAGCAAAGCCTGGAAGCTTGACGCGCACCTGTGCAAGCACACGGGGG
AGAGACCATTTGTTTGTGACTATGAAGGGTGTGGCAAGGCCTTCATCAGGGACTACCATCTGAGCCGCCA
CATTCTGACTCACACAGGAGAAAAGCCGTTTGTTTGTGCAGCCAATGGCTGTGATCAAAAATTCAACACA
AAATCAAACTTGAAGAAACATTTTGAACGCAAACATGAAAATCAACAAAAACAATATATATGCAGTTTTG
AAGACTGTAAGAAGACCTTTAAGAAACATCAGCAGCTGAAAATCCATCAGTGCCAGCATACCAATGAACC
TCTATTCAAGTGTACCCAGGAAGGATGTGGGAAACACTTTGCATCACCCAGCAAGCTGAAACGACATGCC
AAGGCCCACGAGGGCTATGTATGTCAAAAAGGATGTTCCTTTGTGGCAAAAACATGGACGGAACTTCTGA
AACATGTGAGAGAAACCCATAAAGAGGAAATACTATGTGAAGTATGCCGGAAAACATTTAAACGCAAAGA
TTACCTTAAGCAACACATGAAAACTCATGCCCCAGAAAGGGATGTATGTCGCTGTCCAAGAGAAGGCTGT
GGAAGAACCTATACAACTGTGTTTAATCTCCAAAGCCATATCCTCTCCTTCCATGAGGAAAGCCGCCCTT
TTGTGTGTGAACATGCTGGCTGTGGCAAAACATTTGCAATGAAACAAAGTCTCACTAGGCATGCTGTTGT
ACATGATCCTGACAAGAAGAAAATGAAGCTCAAAGTCAAAAAATCTCGTGAAAAACGGAGTTTGGCCTCT
CATCTCAGTGGATATATCCCTCCCAAAAGGAAACAAGGGCAAGGCTTATCTTTGTGTCAAAACGGAGAGT
CACCCAACTGTGTGGAAGACAAGATGCTCTCGACAGTTGCAGTACTTACCCTTGGCTAGTAATGAACTAG
TCCGTAACTTGAAAGTATTTCGATTTCTTGGCTTTATATATCTTGTGGAAAGGACGACACTGTCTCATCC
TGTCTGGCTGGACGCGTTAAGTCGACAATCAACCTCTGGATTACAAAATTTGTGAAAGATTGACTGGTAT
TCTTAACTATGTTGCTCCTTTTACGCTATGTGGATACGCTGCTTTAATGCCTTTGTATCATGCTATTGCT
TCCCGTATGGCTTTCATTTTCTCCTCCTTGTATAAATCCTGGTTGCTGTCTCTTTATGAGGAGTTGTGGC
CCGTTGTCAGGCAACGTGGCGTGGTGTGCACTGTGTTTGCTGACGCAACCCCCACTGGTTGGGGCATTGC
CACCACCTGTCAGCTCCTTTCCGGGACTTTCGCTTTCCCCCTCCCTATTGCCACGGCGGAACTCATCGCC
GCCTGCCTTGCCCGCTGCTGGACAGGGGCTCGGCTGTTGGGCACTGACAATTCCGTGGTGTTGTCGGGGA
AATCATCGTCCTTTCCTTGGCTGCTCGCCTGTGTTGCCACCTGGATTCTGCGCGGGACGTCCTTCTGCTA
CGTCCCTTCGGCCCTCAATCCAGCGGACCTTCCTTCCCGCGGCCTGCTGCCGGCTCTGCGGCCTCTTCCG
CGTCTTCGCCTTCGCCCTCAGACGAGTCGGATCTCCCTTTGGGCCGCCTCCCCGCGTCGACTTTAAGACC
AATGACTTACAAGGCAGCTGTAGATCTTAGCCACTTTTTAAAAGAAAAGGGGGGACTGGAAGGGCTAATT
CACTCCCAACGAAGACAAGATCTGCTTTTTGCTTGTACTGGGTCTCTCTGGTTAGACCAGATCTGAGCCT
GGGAGCTCTCTGGCTAACTAGGGAACCCACTGCTTAAGCCTCAATAAAGCTTGCCTTGAGTGCTTCAAGT
AGTGTGTGCCCGTCTGTTGTGTGACTCTGGTAACTAGAGATCCCTCAGACCCTTTTAGTCAGTGTGGAAA
ATCTCTAGCAGTACGTATAGTAGTTCATGTCATCTTATTATTCAGTATTTATAACTTGCAAAGAAATGAA
TATCAGAGAGTGAGAGGAACTTGTTTATTGCAGCTTATAATGGTTACAAATAAAGCAATAGCATCACAAA
TTTCACAAATAAAGCATTTTTTTCACTGCATTCTAGTTGTGGTTTGTCCAAACTCATCAATGTATCTTAT
CATGTCTGGCTCTAGCTATCCCGCCCCTAACTCCGCCCATCCCGCCCCTAACTCCGCCCAGTTCCGCCCA
TTCTCCGCCCCATGGCTGACTAATTTTTTTTATTTATGCAGAGGCCGAGGCCGCCTCGGCCTCTGAGCTA
TTCCAGAAGTAGTGAGGAGGCTTTTTTGGAGGCCTAGGGACGTACCCAATTCGCCCTATAGTGAGTCGTA
TTACGCGCGCTCACTGGCCGTCGTTTTACAACGTCGTGACTGGGAAAACCCTGGCGTTACCCAACTTAAT
CGCCTTGCAGCACATCCCCCTTTCGCCAGCTGGCGTAATAGCGAAGAGGCCCGCACCGATCGCCCTTCCC
AACAGTTGCGCAGCCTGAATGGCGAATGGG
[124 nt withheld, positions 7661-7784]
C
[91 nt withheld, positions 7786-7876]
A
[49 nt withheld, positions 7878-7926]
CCTTTGACGTTGGAGTCCACGTTCTTT
[37 nt withheld, positions 7954-7990]
ACCCTATCTCGGTCTATTCTTTTGATTTATAAGGGATTTTGCCGATTTCGGCCTATTGGTTAAAAAATGA
GCTGATTTAACAAAAATTTAACGCGAATTTTAACAAAATATTAACGCTTACAATTTAGGTGGCACTTTTC
GGGGAAATGTGCGCGGAACCCCTATTTGTTTATTTTTCTAAATACATTCAAATATGTATCCGCTCATGAG
ACAATAACCCTGATAAATGCTTCAATAATATTGAAAAAGGAAGAGTATGAGTATTCAACATTTCCGTGTC
GCCCTTATTCCCTTTTTTGCGGCATTTTGCCTTCCTGTTTTTGCTCACCCAGAAACGCTGGTGAAAGTAA
AAGATGCTGAAGATCAGTTGGGTGCACGAGTGGGTTACATCGAACTGGATCTCAACAGCGGTAAGATCCT
TGAGAGTTTTCGCCCCGAAGAACGTTTTCCAATGATGAGCACTTTTAAAGTTCTGCTATGTGGCGCGGTA
TTATCCCGTATTGACGCCGGGCAAGAGCAACTCGGTCGCCGCATACACTATTCTCAGAATGACTTGGTTG
AGTACTCACCAGTCACAGAAAAGCATCTTACGGATGGCATGACAGTAAGAGAATTATGCAGTGCTGCCAT
AACCATGAGTGATAACACTGCGGCCAACTTACTTCTGACAACGATCGGAGGACCGAAGGAGCTAACCGCT
TTTTTGCACAACATGGGGGATCATGTAACTCGCCTTGATCGTTGGGAACCGGAGCTGAATGAAGCCATAC
CAAACGACGAGCGTGACACCACGATGCCTGTAGCAATGGCAACAACGTTGCGCAAACTATTAACTGGCGA
ACTACTTACTCTAGCTTCCCGGCAACAATTAATAGACTGGATGGAGGCGGATAAAGTTGCAGGACCACTT
CTGCGCTCGGCCCTTCCGGCTGGCTGGTTTATTGCTGATAAATCTGGAGCCGGTGAGCGTGGGTCTCGCG
GTATCATTGCAGCACTGGGGCCAGATGGTAAGCCCTCCCGTATCGTAGTTATCTACACGACGGGGAGTCA
GGCAACTATGGATGAACGAAATAGACAGATCGCTGAGATAGGTGCCTCACTGATTAAGCATTGGTAACTG
TCAGACCAAGTTTACTCATATATACTTTAGATTGATTTAAAACTTCATTTTTAATTTAAAAGGATCTAGG
TGAAGATCCTTTTTGATAATCTCATGACCAAAATCCCTTAACGTGAGTTTTCGTTCCACTGAGCGTCAGA
CCCCGTAGAAAAGATCAAAGGATCTTCTTGAGATCCTTTTTTTCTGCGCGTAATCTGCTGCTTGCAAACA
AAAAAACCACCGCTACCAGCGGTGGTTTGTTTGCCGGATCAAGAGCTACCAACTCTTTTTCCGAAGGTAA
CTGGCTTCAGCAGAGCGCAGATACCAAATACTGTTCTTCTAGTGTAGCCGTAGTTAGGCCACCACTTCAA
GAA
