>Addgene plasmid #141665 | TFORF0696 | depositor partial sequence | sequence record 277132 | Insert
ACCGCCACCCTGGATCCGCCGGCCGTGGTCGCCGAGTCGGTGTCGTCCTTGACCATCGCCGACGCGTTCA
TTGCAGCCGGCGAGAGCTCAGCTCCGACCCCGCCGCGCCCCGCGCTTCCCAGGAGGTTCATCTGCTCCTT
CCCTGACTGCAGCGCCAATTACAGCAAAGCCTGGAAGCTTGACGCGCACCTGTGCAAGCACACGGGGGAG
AGACCATTTGTTTGTGACTATGAAGGGTGTGGCAAGGCCTTCATCAGGGACTACCATCTGAGCCGCCACA
TTCTGACTCACACAGGAGAAAAGCCGTTTGTTTGTGCAGCCAATGGCTGTGATCAAAAATTCAACACAAA
ATCAAACTTGAAGAAACATTTTGAACGCAAACATGAAAATCAACAAAAACAATATATATGCAGTTTTGAA
GACTGTAAGAAGACCTTTAAGAAACATCAGCAGCTGAAAATCCATCAGTGCCAGCATACCAATGAACCTC
TATTCAAGTGTACCCAGGAAGGATGTGGGAAACACTTTGCATCACCCAGCAAGCTGAAACGACATGCCAA
GGCCCACGAGGGCTATGTATGTCAAAAAGGATGTTCCTTTGTGGCAAAAACATGGACGGAACTTCTGAAA
CATGTGAGAGAAACCCATAAAGAGGAAATACTATGTGAAGTATGCCGGAAAACATTTAAACGCAAAGATT
ACCTTAAGCAACACATGAAAACTCATGCCCCAGAAAGGGATGTATGTCGCTGTCCAAGAGAAGGCTGTGG
AAGAACCTATACAACTGTGTTTAATCTCCAAAGCCATATCCTCTCCTTCCATGAGGAAAGCCGCCCTTTT
GTGTGTGAACATGCTGGCTGTGGCAAAACATTTGCAATGAAACAAAGTCTCACTAGGCATGCTGTTGTAC
ATGATCCTGACAAGAAGAAAATGAAGCTCAAAGTCAAAAAATCTCGTGAAAAACGGAGTTTGGCCTCTCA
TCTCAGTGGATATATCCCTCCCAAAAGGAAACAAGGGCAAGGCTTATCTTTGTGTCAAAACGGAGAGTCA
CCCAACTGTGTGGAAGACAAGATGCTCTCGACAGTTGCAGTACTTACCCTTGGCTAGTAATGAACTAGTC
CGTAACTTGAAAGTATTTCGATTTCTTGGCTTTATATATCTTGTGGAAAGGACGACACTGTCTCATCCTG
TCTGGCTGG
