>Addgene plasmid #141665 | TFORF0696 | depositor partial sequence | sequence record 277133 | Barcode
CACTGTCTCATCCTGTCTGGCTGG
